>Addgene plasmid #57762 | miniSOG-Alpha-Actinin-19 | addgene full sequence | sequence record 193754 | Addgene NGS Result
CGTTACATAACTTACGGTAAATGGCCCGCCTGGCTGACCGCCCAACGACCCCCGCCCATTGACGTCAATA
ATGACGTATGTTCCCATAGTAACGCCAATAGGGACTTTCCATTGACGTCAATGGGTGGAGTATTTACGGT
AAACTGCCCACTTGGCAGTACATCAAGTGTATCATATGCCAAGTACGCCCCCTATTGACGTCAATGACGG
TAAATGGCCCGCCTGGCATTATGCCCAGTACATGACCTTATGGGACTTTCCTACTTGGCAGTACATCTAC
GTATTAGTCATCGCTATTACCATGGTGATGCGGTTTTGGCAGTACATCAATGGGCGTGGATAGCGGTTTG
ACTCACGGGGATTTCCAAGTCTCCACCCCATTGACGTCAATGGGAGTTTGTTTTGGCACCAAAATCAACG
GGACTTTCCAAAATGTCGTAACAACTCCGCCCCATTGACGCAAATGGGCGGTAGGCGTGTACGGTGGGAG
GTCTATATAAGCAGAGCTGGTTTAGTGAACCGTCAGATCCGCTAGCGCTACCGGACTCAGATCTCGAGCT
CAAGCTTCGCACCATCATGGACCATTATGATTCTCAGCAAACCAACGATTACATGCAGCCAGAAGAGGAC
TGGGACCGGGACCTGCTCCTGGACCCGGCCTGGGAGAAGCAGCAGAGAAAGACATTCACGGCATGGTGTA
ACTCCCACCTCCGGAAGGCGGGGACACAGATCGAGAACATCGAAGAGGACTTCCGGGATGGCCTGAAGCT
CATGCTGCTGCTGGAGGTCATCTCAGGTGAACGCTTGGCCAAGCCAGAGCGAGGCAAGATGAGAGTGCAC
AAGATCTCCAACGTCAACAAGGCCCTGGATTTCATAGCCAGCAAAGGCGTCAAACTGGTGTCCATCGGAG
CCGAAGAAATCGTGGATGGGAATGTGAAGATGACCCTGGGCATGATCTGGACCATCATCCTGCGCTTTGC
CATCCAGGACATCTCCGTGGAAGAGACTTCAGCCAAGGAAGGGCTGCTCCTGTGGTGTCAGAGAAAGACA
GCCCCTTACAAAAATGTCAACATCCAGAACTTCCACATAAGCTGGAAGGATGGCCTCGGCTTCTGTGCTT
TGATCCACCGACACCGGCCCGAGCTGATTGACTACGGGAAGCTGCGGAAGGATGATCCACTCACAAATCT
GAATACGGCTTTTGACGTGGCAGAGAAGTACCTGGACATCCCCAAGATGCTGGATGCCGAAGACATCGTT
GGAACTGCCCGACCGGATGAGAAAGCCATCATGACTTACGTGTCTAGCTTCTACCACGCCTTCTCTGGAG
CCCAGAAGGCGGAGACAGCAGCCAATCGCATCTGCAAGGTGTTGGCCGTCAACCAGGAGAACGAGCAGCT
TATGGAAGACTACGAGAAGCTGGCCAGTGATCTGTTGGAGTGGATCCGCCGCACAATCCCGTGGCTGGAG
AACCGGGTGCCCGAGAACACCATGCATGCCATGCAACAGAAGCTGGAGGACTTCCGGGACTACCGGCGCC
TGCACAAGCCGCCCAAGGTGCAGGAGAAGTGCCAGCTGGAGATCAACTTCAACACGCTGCAGACCAAGCT
GCGGCTCAGCAACCGGCCTGCCTTCATGCCCTCTGAGGGCAGGATGGTCTCGGACATCAACAATGCCTGG
GGCTGCCTGGAGCAGGTGGAGAAGGGCTATGAGGAGTGGTTGCTGAATGAGATCCGGAGGCTGGAGCGAC
TGGACCACCTGGCAGAGAAGTTCCGGCAGAAGGCCTCCATCCACGAGGCCTGGACTGACGGCAAAGAGGC
CATGCTGCGACAGAAGGACTATGAGACCGCCACCCTCTCGGAGATCAAGGCCTTGCTCAAGAAGCATGAG
GCCTTCGAGAGTGACCTGGCTGCCCACCAGGACCGTGTGGAGCAGATTGCCGCCATCGCACAGGAGCTCA
ATGAGCTGGACTATTATGACTCACCCAGTGTCAACGCCCGTTGCCAAAAGATCTGTGACCAGTGGGACAA
TCTGGGGGCCCTAACTCAGAAGCGAAGGGAAGCTCTGGAGCGGACCGAGAAACTGCTGGAGACCATTGAC
CAGCTGTACTTGGAGTATGCCAAGCGGGCTGCACCCTTCAACAACTGGATGGAGGGGGCCATGGAGGACC
TGCAGGACACCTTCATTGTGCACACCATTGAGGAGATCCAGGGACTGACCACAGCCCATGAGCAGTTCAA
GGCCACCCTCCCTGATGCCGACAAGGAGCGCCTGGCCATCCTGGGCATCCACAATGAGGTGTCCAAGATT
GTCCAGACCTACCACGTCAATATGGCGGGCACCAACCCCTACACAACCATCACGCCTCAGGAGATCAATG
GCAAATGGGACCACGTGCGGCAGCTGGTGCCTCGGAGGGACCAAGCTCTGACGGAGGAGCATGCCCGACA
GCAGCACAATGAGAGGCTACGCAAGCAGTTTGGAGCCCAGGCCAATGTCATCGGGCCCTGGATCCAGACC
AAGATGGAGGAGATCGGGAGGATCTCCATTGAGATGCATGGGACCCTGGAGGACCAGCTCAGCCACCTGC
GGCAGTATGAGAAGAGCATCGTCAACTACAAGCCAAAGATTGATCAGCTGGAGGGCGACCACCAGCTCAT
CCAGGAGGCGCTCATCTTCGACAACAAGCACACCAACTACACCATGGAGCACATCCGTGTGGGCTGGGAG
CAGCTGCTCACCACCATCGCCAGGACCATCAATGAGGTAGAGAACCAGATCCTGACCCGGGATGCCAAGG
GCATCAGCCAGGAGCAGATGAATGAGTTCCGGGCCTCCTTCAACCACTTTGACCGGGATCACTCCGGCAC
ACTGGGTCCCGAGGAGTTCAAAGCCTGCCTCATCAGCTTGGGTTATGATATTGGCAACGACCCCCAGGGA
GAAGCAGAATTTGCCCGCATCATGAGCATTGTGGACCCCAACCGCCTGGGGGTAGTGACATTCCAGGCCT
TCATTGACTTCATGTCCCGCGAGACAGCCGACACAGATACAGCAGACCAAGTCATGGCTTCCTTCAAGAT
CCTGGCTGGGGACAAGAACTACATTACCATGGACGAGCTGCGCCGCGAGCTGCCACCCGACCAGGCTGAG
TACTGCATCGCGCGGATGGCCCCCTACACCGGCCCCGACTCCGTGCCAGGTGCTCTGGACTACATGTCCT
TCTCCACGGCGCTGTACGGCGAGAGTGACCTCAAGCTTCGAATTCTGCAGTCGACGGTACCGCGGGCCCG
GGATCCACCGGTCGCCACCATGGAGAAAAGTTTCGTGATAACTGATCCACGGCTGCCAGACAATCCCATC
ATCTTCGCATCCGATGGCTTCCTGGAGCTGACCGAGTATTCCAGAGAGGAGATCCTGGGCCGCAATGGCC
GCTTTCTGCAGGGACCAGAGACAGACCAGGCCACAGTGCAGAAGATTCGCGATGCCATTAGAGATCAGCG
CGAGATTACCGTGCAGCTGATAAACTACACAAAAAGCGGGAAGAAATTCTGGAACCTCCTGCACCTCCAG
CCCATGAGGGACCAGAAGGGTGAGCTCCAGTATTTCATCGGAGTGCAGCTGGATGGATAAGCGGCCGCGA
CTCTAGATCATAATCAGCCATACCACATTTGTAGAGGTTTTACTTGCTTTAAAAAACCTCCCACACCTCC
CCCTGAACCTGAAACATAAAATGAATGCAATTGTTGTTGTTAACTTGTTTATTGCAGCTTATAATGGTTA
CAAATAAAGCAATAGCATCACAAATTTCACAAATAAAGCATTTTTTTCACTGCATTCTAGTTGTGGTTTG
TCCAAACTCATCAATGTATCTTAAGGCGTAAATTGTAAGCGTTAATATTTTGTTAAAATTCGCGTTAAAT
TTTTGTTAAATCAGCTCATTTTTTAACCAATAGGCCGAAATCGGCAAAATCCCTTATAAATCAAAAGAAT
AGACCGAGATAGGGT
[37 nt withheld, positions 4006-4042]
AAAGAACGTGGACTCCAACGTCAAAGG
[49 nt withheld, positions 4070-4118]
T
[91 nt withheld, positions 4120-4210]
G
[124 nt withheld, positions 4212-4335]
CAGGTGGCACTTTTCGGGGAAATGTGCGCGGAACCCCTATTTGTTTATTTTTCTAAATACATTCAAATAT
GTATCCGCTCATGAGACAATAACCCTGATAAATGCTTCAATAATATTGAAAAAGGAAGAGTCCTGAGGCG
GAAAGAACCAGCTGTGGAATGTGTGTCAGTTAGGGTGTGGAAAGTCCCCAGGCTCCCCAGCAGGCAGAAG
TATGCAAAGCATGCATCTCAATTAGTCAGCAACCAGGTGTGGAAAGTCCCCAGGCTCCCCAGCAGGCAGA
AGTATGCAAAGCATGCATCTCAATTAGTCAGCAACCATAGTCCCGCCCCTAACTCCGCCCATCCCGCCCC
TAACTCCGCCCAGTTCCGCCCATTCTCCGCCCCATGGCTGACTAATTTTTTTTATTTATGCAGAGGCCGA
GGCCGCCTCGGCCTCTGAGCTATTCCAGAAGTAGTGAGGAGGCTTTTTTGGAGGCCTAGGCTTTTGCAAA
GATCGATCAAGAGACAGGATGAGGATCGTTTCGCATGATTGAACAAGATGGATTGCACGCAGGTTCTCCG
GCCGCTTGGGTGGAGAGGCTATTCGGCTATGACTGGGCACAACAGACAATCGGCTGCTCTGATGCCGCCG
TGTTCCGGCTGTCAGCGCAGGGGCGCCCGGTTCTTTTTGTCAAGACCGACCTGTCCGGTGCCCTGAATGA
ACTGCAAGACGAGGCAGCGCGGCTATCGTGGCTGGCCACGACGGGCGTTCCTTGCGCAGCTGTGCTCGAC
GTTGTCACTGAAGCGGGAAGGGACTGGCTGCTATTGGGCGAAGTGCCGGGGCAGGATCTCCTGTCATCTC
ACCTTGCTCCTGCCGAGAAAGTATCCATCATGGCTGATGCAATGCGGCGGCTGCATACGCTTGATCCGGC
TACCTGCCCATTCGACCACCAAGCGAAACATCGCATCGAGCGAGCACGTACTCGGATGGAAGCCGGTCTT
GTCGATCAGGATGATCTGGACGAAGAGCATCAGGGGCTCGCGCCAGCCGAACTGTTCGCCAGGCTCAAGG
CGAGCATGCCCGACGGCGAGGATCTCGTCGTGACCCATGGCGATGCCTGCTTGCCGAATATCATGGTGGA
AAATGGCCGCTTTTCTGGATTCATCGACTGTGGCCGGCTGGGTGTGGCGGACCGCTATCAGGACATAGCG
TTGGCTACCCGTGATATTGCTGAAGAGCTTGGCGGCGAATGGGCTGACCGCTTCCTCGTGCTTTACGGTA
TCGCCGCTCCCGATTCGCAGCGCATCGCCTTCTATCGCCTTCTTGACGAGTTCTTCTGAGCGGGACTCTG
GGGTTCGAAATGACCGACCAAGCGACGCCCAACCTGCCATCACGAGATTTCGATTCCACCGCCGCCTTCT
ATGAAAGGTTGGGCTTCGGAATCGTTTTCCGGGACGCCGGCTGGATGATCCTCCAGCGCGGGGATCTCAT
GCTGGAGTTCTTCGCCCACCCTAGGGGGAGGCTAACTGAAACACGGAAGGAGACAATACCGGAAGGAACC
CGCGCTATGACGGCAATAAAAAGACAGAATAAAACGCACGGTGTTGGGTCGTTTGTTCATAAACGCGGGG
TTCGGTCCCAGGGCTGGCACTCTGTCGATACCCCACCGAGACCCCATTGGGGCCAATACGCCCGCGTTTC
TTCCTTTTCCCCACCCCACCCCCCAAGTTCGGGTGAAGGCCCAGGGCTCGCAGCCAACGTCGGGGCGGCA
GGCCCTGCCATAGCCTCAGGTTACTCATATATACTTTAGATTGATTTAAAACTTCATTTTTAATTTAAAA
GGATCTAGGTGAAGATCCTTTTTGATAATCTCATGACCAAAATCCCTTAACGTGAGTTTTCGTTCCACTG
AGCGTCAGACCCCGTAGAAAAGATCAAAGGATCTTCTTGAGATCCTTTTTTTCTGCGCGTAATCTGCTGC
TTGCAAACAAAAAAACCACCGCTACCAGCGGTGGTTTGTTTGCCGGATCAAGAGCTACCAACTCTTTTTC
CGAAGGTAACTGGCTTCAGCAGAGCGCAGATACCAAATACTGTTCTTCTAGTGTAGCCGTAGTTAGGCCA
CCACTTCAAGAACTCTGTAGCACCGCCTACATACCTCGCTCTGCTAATCCTGTTACCAGTGGCTGCTGCC
AGTGGCGATAAGTCGTGTCTTACCGGGTTGGACTCAAGACGATAGTTACCGGATAAGGCGCAGCGGTCGG
GCTGAACGGGGGGTTCGTGCACACAGCCCAGCTTGGAGCGAACGACCTACACCGAACTGAGATACCTACA
GCGTGAGCTATGAGAAAGCGCCACGCTTCCCGAAGGGAGAAAGGCGGACAGGTATCCGGTAAGCGGCAGG
GTCGGAACAGGAGAGCGCACGAGGGAGCTTCCAGGGGGAAACGCCTGGTATCTTTATAGTCCTGTCGGGT
TTCGCCACCTCTGACTTGAGCGTCGATTTTTGTGATGCTCGTCAGGGGGGCGGAGCCTATGGAAAAACGC
CAGCAACGCGGCCTTTTTACGGTTCCTGGCCTTTTGCTGGCCTTTTGCTCACATGTTCTTTCCTGCGTTA
TCCCCTGATTCTGTGGATAACCGTATTACCGCCATGCATTAGTTATTAATAGTAATCAATTACGGGGTCA
TTAGTTCATAGCCCATATATGGAGTTCCG
Features (pLannotate 1.2.2; 17 found; start..end, strand, type, name):
      1..304     +  enhancer       CMV enhancer: human cytomegalovirus immediate early enhancer
    305..508     +  promoter       CMV promoter: human cytomegalovirus (CMV) immediate early promoter
    531..569     +  misc_feature   MCS (fragment): multiple cloning site
    577..3252    +  CDS            ACTN1: ACTN1_HUMAN - Experimental evidence at protein level: Swiss-Prot protein existence level 1. F-actin cross-linking protein which is thought to anchor actin to a variety of intracellular structures. This is a bundling protein. From Homo sapiens (Human).
   3250..3296    +  misc_feature   MCS (fragment): multiple cloning site
   3310..3627    +  CDS            miniSOG: miniSOG is a basic (constitutively fluorescent) cyan fluorescent protein published in 2011, derived from Arabidopsis thaliana. It requires the cofactor flavin for fluorescence.
   3646..3729    +  CDS            large T antigen (fragment): large T antigen from SV40 (simian virus 40)
   3752..3873    +  polyA_signal   SV40 poly(A) signal: SV40 polyadenylation signal
   3907..4335    -  rep_origin     f1 ori (sequence partly withheld): f1 bacteriophage origin of replication; arrow indicates direction of (+) strand synthesis
   4362..4466    +  promoter       AmpR promoter: bla
   4468..4825    +  promoter       SV40 promoter: SV40 enhancer and early promoter
   4860..5654    +  CDS            NeoR/KanR: aminoglycoside phosphotransferase from Tn5; aph(3')-II (or nptII); confers resistance to neomycin, kanamycin, and G418 (Geneticin®)
   5675..5827    +  CDS            ble (fragment): BLE_KLEPN - Experimental evidence at protein level: Swiss-Prot protein existence level 1. Binding protein with a strong affinity to the bleomycin family of antibiotics. Binds to CL990; an antimitotic-antibiotic compound. From Klebsiella pneumoniae.
   5886..5933    +  polyA_signal   HSV TK poly(A) signal: herpes simplex virus thymidine kinase polyadenylation signal (Cole and Stacy, 1985)
   6024..6040    -  polyA_signal   bGH poly(A) signal (fragment): bovine growth hormone polyadenylation signal
   6262..6850    +  rep_origin     ori: high-copy-number ColE1/pMB1/pBR322/pUC origin of replication
   6965..7024    +  enhancer       CMV enhancer (fragment): human cytomegalovirus immediate early enhancer
