[The description below was written by a language model from this plasmid's Addgene catalogue record and pLannotate feature annotations shown in this document.]
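Description:
miniSOG-Alpha-Actinin-19 is a mammalian expression plasmid that produces human alpha-actinin-1 (ACTN1) fused at its C-terminus to the miniSOG tag. The sequenced record is about 7.0 kb and has the layout of an N1-style fluorescent-protein fusion vector. The CMV immediate-early enhancer and promoter drive the ACTN1 coding sequence. This is followed by a short linker derived from residual multiple cloning site sequence, then the miniSOG open reading frame and an SV40 polyadenylation signal. The "19" in the name probably refers to the linker length, but the record does not say so.

The plasmid replicates in E. coli from a high-copy ColE1/pUC-type origin and also carries an f1 origin for single-stranded DNA production. A single Tn5 NeoR/KanR gene is placed behind tandem bacterial (bla) and SV40 early promoters and terminated by the HSV TK poly(A) signal. It gives kanamycin resistance in bacteria and G418 selection in mammalian cells. The short large T antigen, ble and bGH poly(A) annotations are fragments, most likely backbone remnants or partial matches rather than functional elements.

miniSOG is a small flavin-binding protein derived from Arabidopsis thaliana. It fluoresces in the cyan-green range, with recorded excitation peaks at 448/473 nm and emission peaks at 500/528 nm. It was developed as a genetically encoded tag for correlated light and electron microscopy. Alpha-actinin is an F-actin cross-linking and bundling protein that anchors actin to intracellular structures. The fusion therefore serves as a localization marker for alpha-actinin-containing actin structures in transfected mammalian cells, viewed by fluorescence imaging and potentially by electron microscopy.
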