Addgene plasmid #57762: miniSOG-Alpha-Actinin-19
Purpose: Localization: Alpha Actinin, Excitation: 448 / 473, Emission: 500 / 528
Depositing lab: Michael Davidson. Depositing organization: Florida State University, Tallahassee. Publication: A genetically encoded tag for correlated light and electron microscopy of intact cells, tissues, and organisms. Shu X, Lev-Ram V, Deerinck TJ, Qi Y, Ramko EB, Davidson MW, Jin Y, Ellisman MH, Tsien RY. PLoS Biol. 2011 Apr;9(4):e1001041. doi: 10.1371/journal.pbio.1001041. Epub 2011 Apr 5. PubMed 21483721.
Backbone
  Vector backbone: miniSOG
  Backbone size w/o insert (bp): 4750
  Vector type: Mammalian Expression
  Selectable markers: Neomycin (select with G418)
Growth in bacteria
  Bacterial resistance: Kanamycin, 50 μg/mL
  Growth temperature: 37°C
  Growth strain: DH5alpha
  Copy number: High Copy
Gene/Insert
  Gene/Insert name: Alpha-Actinin (alt name: NM_001102.3)
  Species: H. sapiens (human)
  Entrez Gene: ACTN1 (a.k.a. BDPLT15)
  Promoter: CMV
  Tag / fusion protein: miniSOG
  Cloning method: Unknown
  Sequencing primers: 5′ CMV-F; 3′ SV40pA-R
Terms and licenses: Academic/Nonprofit Terms; Industry Terms
Depositor comments: . Excitation = 448 / 473; Emission = 500 / 528
How to cite: miniSOG-Alpha-Actinin-19 was a gift from Michael Davidson (Addgene plasmid # 57762 ; http://n2t.net/addgene:57762 ; RRID:Addgene_57762)
